>Addgene plasmid #77773 | LRPPRC gRNA (BRDN0001145987) | addgene full sequence | sequence record 188390 | Addgene Assembled Sequence
CCCGGGTGCAAAGATGGATAAAGTTTTAAACAGAGAGGAATCTTTGCAGCTAATGGACCTTCTAGGTCTT
GAAAGGAGTGGGAATTGGCTCCGGTGCCCGTCAGTGGGCAGAGCGCACATCGCCCACAGTCCCCGAGAAG
TTGGGGGGAGGGGTCGGCAATTGATCCGGTGCCTAGAGAAGGTGGCGCGGGGTAAACTGGGAAAGTGATG
TCGTGTACTGGCTCCGCCTTTTTCCCGAGGGTGGGGGAGAACCGTATATAAGTGCAGTAGTCGCCGTGAA
CGTTCTTTTTCGCAACGGGTTTGCCGCCAGAACACAGGTAAGTGCCGTGTGTGGTTCCCGCGGGCCTGGC
CTCTTTACGGGTTATGGCCCTTGCGTGCCTTGAATTACTTCCACCTGGCTGCAGTACGTGATTCTTGATC
CCGAGCTTCGGGTTGGAAGTGGGTGGGAGAGTTCGAGGCCTTGCGCTTAAGGAGCCCCTTCGCCTCGTGC
TTGAGTTGAGGCCTGGCCTGGGCGCTGGGGCCGCCGCGTGCGAATCTGGTGGCACCTTCGCGCCTGTCTC
GCTGCTTTCGATAAGTCTCTAGCCATTTAAAATTTTTGATGACCTGCTGCGACGCTTTTTTTCTGGCAAG
ATAGTCTTGTAAATGCGGGCCAAGATCTGCACACTGGTATTTCGGTTTTTGGGGCCGCGGGCGGCGACGG
GGCCCGTGCGTCCCAGCGCACATGTTCGGCGAGGCGGGGCCTGCGAGCGCGGCCACCGAGAATCGGACGG
GGGTAGTCTCAAGCTGGCCGGCCTGCTCTGGTGCCTGGCCTCGCGCCGCCGTGTATCGCCCCGCCCTGGG
CGGCAAGGCTGGCCCGGTCGGCACCAGTTGCGTGAGCGGAAAGATGGCCGCTTCCCGGCCCTGCTGCAGG
GAGCTCAAAATGGAGGACGCGGCGCTCGGGAGAGCGGGCGGGTGAGTCACCCACACAAAGGAAAAGGGCC
TTTCCGTCCTCAGCCGTCGCTTCATGTGACTCCACGGAGTACCGGGCGCCGTCCAGGCACCTCGATTAGT
TCTCGAGCTTTTGGAGTACGTCGTCTTTAGGTTGGGGGGAGGGGTTTTATGCGATGGAGTTTCCCCACAC
TGAGTGGGTGGAGACTGAAGTTAGGCCAGCTTGGCACTTGATGTAATTCTCCTTGGAATTTGCCCTTTTT
GAGTTTGGATCTTGGTTCATTCTCAAGCCTCAGACAGTGGTTCAAAGTTTTTTTCTTCCATTTCAGGTGT
CGTGACGTACGGCCACCATGACCGAGTACAAGCCCACGGTGCGCCTCGCCACCCGCGACGACGTCCCCAG
GGCCGTACGCACCCTCGCCGCCGCGTTCGCCGACTACCCCGCCACGCGCCACACCGTCGATCCGGACCGC
CACATCGAGCGGGTCACCGAGCTGCAAGAACTCTTCCTCACGCGCGTCGGGCTCGACATCGGCAAGGTGT
GGGTCGCGGACGACGGCGCCGCCGTGGCGGTCTGGACCACGCCGGAGAGCGTCGAAGCGGGGGCGGTGTT
CGCCGAGATCGGCCCGCGCATGGCCGAGTTGAGCGGTTCCCGGCTGGCCGCGCAGCAACAGATGGAAGGC
CTCCTGGCGCCGCACCGGCCCAAGGAGCCCGCGTGGTTCCTGGCCACCGTCGGAGTCTCGCCCGACCACC
AGGGCAAGGGTCTGGGCAGCGCCGTCGTGCTCCCCGGAGTGGAGGCGGCCGAGCGCGCCGGGGTGCCCGC
CTTCCTGGAGACCTCCGCGCCCCGCAACCTCCCCTTCTACGAGCGGCTCGGCTTCACCGTCACCGCCGAC
GTCGAGGTGCCCGAAGGACCGCGCACCTGGTGCATGACCCGCAAGCCCGGTGCCTGAACGCGTTAAGTCG
ACAATCAACCTCTGGATTACAAAATTTGTGAAAGATTGACTGGTATTCTTAACTATGTTGCTCCTTTTAC
GCTATGTGGATACGCTGCTTTAATGCCTTTGTATCATGCTATTGCTTCCCGTATGGCTTTCATTTTCTCC
TCCTTGTATAAATCCTGGTTGCTGTCTCTTTATGAGGAGTTGTGGCCCGTTGTCAGGCAACGTGGCGTGG
TGTGCACTGTGTTTGCTGACGCAACCCCCACTGGTTGGGGCATTGCCACCACCTGTCAGCTCCTTTCCGG
GACTTTCGCTTTCCCCCTCCCTATTGCCACGGCGGAACTCATCGCCGCCTGCCTTGCCCGCTGCTGGACA
GGGGCTCGGCTGTTGGGCACTGACAATTCCGTGGTGTTGTCGGGGAAATCATCGTCCTTTCCTTGGCTGC
TCGCCTGTGTTGCCACCTGGATTCTGCGCGGGACGTCCTTCTGCTACGTCCCTTCGGCCCTCAATCCAGC
GGACCTTCCTTCCCGCGGCCTGCTGCCGGCTCTGCGGCCTCTTCCGCGTCTTCGCCTTCGCCCTCAGACG
AGTCGGATCTCCCTTTGGGCCGCCTCCCCGCGTCGACTTTAAGACCAATGACTTACAAGGCAGCTGTAGA
TCTTAGCCACTTTTTAAAAGAAAAGGGGGGACTGGAAGGGCTAATTCACTCCCAACGAAGACAAGATCTG
CTTTTTGCTTGTACTGGGTCTCTCTGGTTAGACCAGATCTGAGCCTGGGAGCTCTCTGGCTAACTAGGGA
ACCCACTGCTTAAGCCTCAATAAAGCTTGCCTTGAGTGCTTCAAGTAGTGTGTGCCCGTCTGTTGTGTGA
CTCTGGTAACTAGAGATCCCTCAGACCCTTTTAGTCAGTGTGGAAAATCTCTAGCAGTACGTATAGTAGT
TCATGTCATCTTATTATTCAGTATTTATAACTTGCAAAGAAATGAATATCAGAGAGTGAGAGGAACTTGT
TTATTGCAGCTTATAATGGTTACAAATAAAGCAATAGCATCACAAATTTCACAAATAAAGCATTTTTTTC
ACTGCATTCTAGTTGTGGTTTGTCCAAACTCATCAATGTATCTTATCATGTCTGGCTCTAGCTATCCCGC
CCCTAACTCCGCCCATCCCGCCCCTAACTCCGCCCAGTTCCGCCCATTCTCCGCCCCATGGCTGACTAAT
TTTTTTTATTTATGCAGAGGCCGAGGCCGCCTCGGCCTCTGAGCTATTCCAGAAGTAGTGAGGAGGCTTT
TTTGGAGGCCTAGGGACGTACCCAATTCGCCCTATAGTGAGTCGTATTACGCGCGCTCACTGGCCGTCGT
TTTACAACGTCGTGACTGGGAAAACCCTGGCGTTACCCAACTTAATCGCCTTGCAGCACATCCCCCTTTC
GCCAGCTGGCGTAATAGCGAAGAGGCCCGCACCGATCGCCCTTCCCAACAGTTGCGCAGCCTGAATGGCG
AATGGG
[124 nt withheld, positions 3367-3490]
C
[91 nt withheld, positions 3492-3582]
A
[49 nt withheld, positions 3584-3632]
CCTTTGACGTTGGAGTCCACGTTCTTT
[37 nt withheld, positions 3660-3696]
ACCCTATCTCGGTCTATTCTTTTGATTTATAAGGGATTTTGCCGATTTCGGCCTATTGGTTAAAAAATGA
GCTGATTTAACAAAAATTTAACGCGAATTTTAACAAAATATTAACGCTTACAATTTAGGTGGCACTTTTC
GGGGAAATGTGCGCGGAACCCCTATTTGTTTATTTTTCTAAATACATTCAAATATGTATCCGCTCATGAG
ACAATAACCCTGATAAATGCTTCAATAATATTGAAAAAGGAAGAGTATGAGTATTCAACATTTCCGTGTC
GCCCTTATTCCCTTTTTTGCGGCATTTTGCCTTCCTGTTTTTGCTCACCCAGAAACGCTGGTGAAAGTAA
AAGATGCTGAAGATCAGTTGGGTGCACGAGTGGGTTACATCGAACTGGATCTCAACAGCGGTAAGATCCT
TGAGAGTTTTCGCCCCGAAGAACGTTTTCCAATGATGAGCACTTTTAAAGTTCTGCTATGTGGCGCGGTA
TTATCCCGTATTGACGCCGGGCAAGAGCAACTCGGTCGCCGCATACACTATTCTCAGAATGACTTGGTTG
AGTACTCACCAGTCACAGAAAAGCATCTTACGGATGGCATGACAGTAAGAGAATTATGCAGTGCTGCCAT
AACCATGAGTGATAACACTGCGGCCAACTTACTTCTGACAACGATCGGAGGACCGAAGGAGCTAACCGCT
TTTTTGCACAACATGGGGGATCATGTAACTCGCCTTGATCGTTGGGAACCGGAGCTGAATGAAGCCATAC
CAAACGACGAGCGTGACACCACGATGCCTGTAGCAATGGCAACAACGTTGCGCAAACTATTAACTGGCGA
ACTACTTACTCTAGCTTCCCGGCAACAATTAATAGACTGGATGGAGGCGGATAAAGTTGCAGGACCACTT
CTGCGCTCGGCCCTTCCGGCTGGCTGGTTTATTGCTGATAAATCTGGAGCCGGTGAGCGTGGGTCTCGCG
GTATCATTGCAGCACTGGGGCCAGATGGTAAGCCCTCCCGTATCGTAGTTATCTACACGACGGGGAGTCA
GGCAACTATGGATGAACGAAATAGACAGATCGCTGAGATAGGTGCCTCACTGATTAAGCATTGGTAACTG
TCAGACCAAGTTTACTCATATATACTTTAGATTGATTTAAAACTTCATTTTTAATTTAAAAGGATCTAGG
TGAAGATCCTTTTTGATAATCTCATGACCAAAATCCCTTAACGTGAGTTTTCGTTCCACTGAGCGTCAGA
CCCCGTAGAAAAGATCAAAGGATCTTCTTGAGATCCTTTTTTTCTGCGCGTAATCTGCTGCTTGCAAACA
AAAAAACCACCGCTACCAGCGGTGGTTTGTTTGCCGGATCAAGAGCTACCAACTCTTTTTCCGAAGGTAA
CTGGCTTCAGCAGAGCGCAGATACCAAATACTGTTCTTCTAGTGTAGCCGTAGTTAGGCCACCACTTCAA
GAACTCTGTAGCACCGCCTACATACCTCGCTCTGCTAATCCTGTTACCAGTGGCTGCTGCCAGTGGCGAT
AAGTCGTGTCTTACCGGGTTGGACTCAAGACGATAGTTACCGGATAAGGCGCAGCGGTCGGGCTGAACGG
GGGGTTCGTGCACACAGCCCAGCTTGGAGCGAACGACCTACACCGAACTGAGATACCTACAGCGTGAGCT
ATGAGAAAGCGCCACGCTTCCCGAAGGGAGAAAGGCGGACAGGTATCCGGTAAGCGGCAGGGTCGGAACA
GGAGAGCGCACGAGGGAGCTTCCAGGGGGAAACGCCTGGTATCTTTATAGTCCTGTCGGGTTTCGCCACC
TCTGACTTGAGCGTCGATTTTTGTGATGCTCGTCAGGGGGGCGGAGCCTATGGAAAAACGCCAGCAACGC
GGCCTTTTTACGGTTCCTGGCCTTTTGCTGGCCTTTTGCTCACATGTTCTTTCCTGCGTTATCCCCTGAT
TCTGTGGATAACCGTATTACCGCCTTTGAGTGAGCTGATACCGCTCGCCGCAGCCGAACGACCGAGCGCA
GCGAGTCAGTGAGCGAGGAAGCGGAAGAGCGCCCAATACGCAAACCGCCTCTCCCCGCGCGTTGGCCGAT
TCATTAATGCAGCTGGCACGACAGGTTTCCCGACTGGAAAGCGGGCAGTGAGCGCAACGCAATTAATGTG
AGTTAGCTCACTCATTAGGCACCCCAGGCTTTACACTTTATGCTTCCGGCTCGTATGTTGTGTGGAATTG
TGAGCGGATAACAATTTCACACAGGAAACAGCTATGACCATGATTACGCCAAGCGCGCAATTAACCCTCA
CTAAAGGGAACAAAAGCTGGAGCTGCAAGCTTAATGTAGTCTTATGCAATACTCTTGTAGTCTTGCAACA
TGGTAACGATGAGTTAGCAACATGCCTTACAAGGAGAGAAAAAGCACCGTGCATGCCGATTGGTGGAAGT
AAGGTGGTACGATCGTGCCTTATTAGGAAGGCAACAGACGGGTCTGACATGGATTGGACGAACCACTGAA
TTGCCGCATTGCAGAGATATTGTATTTAAGTGCCTAGCTCGATACATAAACGGGTCTCTCTGGTTAGACC
AGATCTGAGCCTGGGAGCTCTCTGGCTAACTAGGGAACCCACTGCTTAAGCCTCAATAAAGCTTGCCTTG
AGTGCTTCAAGTAGTGTGTGCCCGTCTGTTGTGTGACTCTGGTAACTAGAGATCCCTCAGACCCTTTTAG
TCAGTGTGGAAAATCTCTAGCAGTGGCGCCCGAACAGGGACTTGAAAGCGAAAGGGAAACCAGAGGAGCT
CTCTCGACGCAGGACTCGGCTTGCTGAAGCGCGCACGGCAAGAGGCGAGGGGCGGCGACTGGTGAGTACG
CCAAAAATTTTGACTAGCGGAGGCTAGAAGGAGAGAGATGGGTGCGAGAGCGTCAGTATTAAGCGGGGGA
GAATTAGATCGCGATGGGAAAAAATTCGGTTAAGGCCAGGGGGAAAGAAAAAATATAAATTAAAACATAT
AGTATGGGCAAGCAGGGAGCTAGAACGATTCGCAGTTAATCCTGGCCTGTTAGAAACATCAGAAGGCTGT
AGACAAATACTGGGACAGCTACAACCATCCCTTCAGACAGGATCAGAAGAACTTAGATCATTATATAATA
CAGTAGCAACCCTCTATTGTGTGCATCAAAGGATAGAGATAAAAGACACCAAGGAAGCTTTAGACAAGAT
AGAGGAAGAGCAAAACAAAAGTAAGACCACCGCACAGCAAGCGGCCGCTGATCTTCAGACCTGGAGGAGG
AGATATGAGGGACAATTGGAGAAGTGAATTATATAAATATAAAGTAGTAAAAATTGAACCATTAGGAGTA
GCACCCACCAAGGCAAAGAGAAGAGTGGTGCAGAGAGAAAAAAGAGCAGTGGGAATAGGAGCTTTGTTCC
TTGGGTTCTTGGGAGCAGCAGGAAGCACTATGGGCGCAGCGTCAATGACGCTGACGGTACAGGCCAGACA
ATTATTGTCTGGTATAGTGCAGCAGCAGAACAATTTGCTGAGGGCTATTGAGGCGCAACAGCATCTGTTG
CAACTCACAGTCTGGGGCATCAAGCAGCTCCAGGCAAGAATCCTGGCTGTGGAAAGATACCTAAAGGATC
AACAGCTCCTGGGGATTTGGGGTTGCTCTGGAAAACTCATTTGCACCACTGCTGTGCCTTGGAATGCTAG
TTGGAGTAATAAATCTCTGGAACAGATTTGGAATCACACGACCTGGATGGAGTGGGACAGAGAAATTAAC
AATTACACAAGCTTAATACACTCCTTAATTGAAGAATCGCAAAACCAGCAAGAAAAGAATGAACAAGAAT
TATTGGAATTAGATAAATGGGCAAGTTTGTGGAATTGGTTTAACATAACAAATTGGCTGTGGTATATAAA
ATTATTCATAATGATAGTAGGAGGCTTGGTAGGTTTAAGAATAGTTTTTGCTGTACTTTCTATAGTGAAT
AGAGTTAGGCAGGGATATTCACCATTATCGTTTCAGACCCACCTCCCAACCCCGAGGGGACCCAGAGAGG
GCCTATTTCCCATGATTCCTTCATATTTGCATATACGATACAAGGCTGTTAGAGAGATAATTAGAATTAA
TTTGACTGTAAACACAAAGATATTAGTACAAAATACGTGACGTAGAAAGTAATAATTTCTTGGGTAGTTT
GCAGTTTTAAAATTATGTTTTAAAATGGACTATCATATGCTTACCGTAACTTGAAAGTATTTCGATTTCT
TGGCTTTATATATCTTGTGGAAAGGACGAAACACCGCATATGCATTCAATAATGCGGTTTTAGAGCTAGA
AATAGCAAGTTAAAATAAGGCTAGTCCGTTATCAACTTGAAAAAGTGGCACCGAGTCGGTGCTTTTTTAA
GCTTGGCGTAACTAGATCTTGAGACAAATGGCAGTATTCATCCACAATTTTAAAAGAAAAGGGGGGATTG
GGGGGTACAGTGCAGGGGAAAGAATAGTAGACATAATAGCAACAGACATACAAACTAAAGAATTACAAAA
ACAAATTACAAAAATTCAAAATTTTCGGGTTTATTACAGGGACAGCAGAGATCCACTTTGGCGCCGGCTC
GAGGGGG
Features (pLannotate 1.2.2; 29 found; start..end, strand, type, name):
     14..80      +  CDS            small t antigen (fragment): SV40 (simian virus 40) small t antigen
    106..317     +  promoter       EF-1α core promoter: core promoter for human elongation factor EF-1α
    318..1256    +  intron         EF-1α intron A: intron upstream of the start codon of human EF-1α
   1278..1877    +  CDS            PuroR (fragment): puromycin N-acetyltransferase; pac from Streptomyces; confers resistance to puromycin
   1893..2481    +  misc_feature   WPRE: woodchuck hepatitis virus posttranscriptional regulatory element
   2532..2551    +  misc_feature   cPPT/CTS (fragment): central polypurine tract and central termination sequence of HIV-1
   2553..2786    +  LTR            3' LTR (ΔU3): self-inactivating 3' long terminal repeat (LTR) from HIV-1
   2864..2985    +  polyA_signal   SV40 poly(A) signal: SV40 polyadenylation signal
   3025..3160    +  rep_origin     SV40 ori: SV40 origin of replication
   3181..3199    -  promoter       T7 promoter: promoter for bacteriophage T7 RNA polymerase
   3207..3362    +  CDS            lacZα (fragment): LacZα fragment of β-galactosidase; lacZ fragment
   3367..3795    +  rep_origin     f1 ori (sequence partly withheld): f1 bacteriophage origin of replication; arrow indicates direction of (+) strand synthesis
   3848..3952    +  promoter       AmpR promoter: bla
   3953..4813    +  CDS            AmpR: β-lactamase; bla; confers resistance to ampicillin, carbenicillin, and related antibiotics
   4984..5572    +  rep_origin     ori: high-copy-number ColE1/pMB1/pBR322/pUC origin of replication
   5755..5847    +  CDS            lacI (fragment): lac repressor; lacI; The lac repressor binds to the lac operator to inhibit transcription in E. coli. This inhibition can be relieved by adding lactose or isopropyl-β-D-thiogalactopyranoside (IPTG).
   5860..5881    +  protein_bind   CAP binding site: CAP binding activates transcription in the presence of cAMP. E. coli catabolite activator protein
   5896..5926    +  promoter       lac promoter: promoter for the E. coli lac operon
   5934..5950    +  protein_bind   lac operator: The lac repressor binds to the lac operator to inhibit transcription in E. coli. This inhibition can be relieved by adding lactose or isopropyl-β-D-thiogalactopyranoside (IPTG). lac repressor encoded by lacI
   5995..6013    +  promoter       T3 promoter: promoter for bacteriophage T3 RNA polymerase
   6041..6267    +  promoter       RSV promoter: Rous sarcoma virus enhancer/promoter
   6268..6448    +  LTR            5' LTR (truncated): truncated 5' long terminal repeat (LTR) from HIV-1
   6495..6620    +  misc_feature   HIV-1 Ψ: packaging signal of human immunodeficiency virus type 1
   6604..6967    +  CDS            HIV-1 gag (fragment): gag protein from human immunodeficiency virus 1; gag
   7113..7346    +  misc_feature   RRE: The Rev response element (RRE) of HIV-1 allows for Rev-dependent mRNA export from the nucleus to the cytoplasm.
   7723..7749    +  CDS            Rev (fragment): human immunodeficiency virus 1 (HIV-1) Rev protein; rev; enhances nuclear export of unspliced and incompletely spliced viral mRNAs
   7753..7993    +  promoter       U6 promoter: RNA polymerase III promoter for human U6 snRNA
   8023..8098    +  misc_RNA       gRNA scaffold: guide RNA scaffold for the Streptococcus pyogenes CRISPR/Cas9 system
   8154..8271    +  misc_feature   cPPT/CTS: central polypurine tract and central termination sequence of HIV-1
