[The description below was written by a language model from this plasmid's Addgene catalogue record and pLannotate feature annotations shown in this document.]
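Description:
LRPPRC gRNA (BRDN0001145987) is a third-generation lentiviral guide RNA plasmid built on the lentiGuide-Puro backbone. It delivers a single CRISPR guide against human LRPPRC, designed against the NM_133259.3 reference transcript. It is propagated in E. coli as a high-copy plasmid through a ColE1/pUC-type origin with ampicillin selection (AmpR, β-lactamase). The annotated backbone also carries an f1 origin, an SV40 origin and poly(A) signal, and remnants of lac and phage promoter elements that play no part in the payload.

The lentiviral transfer cassette starts with an RSV promoter fused to a truncated HIV-1 5' LTR, which makes genomic RNA production Tat-independent. This is followed by the Ψ packaging signal with a gag fragment and the Rev response element for Rev-dependent nuclear export. Within the proviral region, a human U6 RNA polymerase III promoter drives the LRPPRC-targeting spacer joined to the Streptococcus pyogenes Cas9 gRNA scaffold. A cPPT/CTS element, which aids nuclear import of the reverse-transcribed genome, lies downstream. A separate EF-1α core promoter with its intron A then expresses puromycin N-acetyltransferase for selecting transduced mammalian cells, with a WPRE to enhance transcript expression. The cassette ends in a self-inactivating ΔU3 3' LTR.

The plasmid does not encode Cas9. It is meant to be used with a separate Cas9 vector such as lentiCas9-Blast, or in cells that already express Cas9, to disrupt LRPPRC. The depositor comments link it to a human kinome gRNA library generated with optimized sgRNA design rules.
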