Addgene plasmid #77773: LRPPRC gRNA (BRDN0001145987)
Purpose: 3rd generation lentiviral gRNA plasmid targeting human LRPPRC
Depositing lab: John Doench & David Root. Depositing organization: Broad Institute. Publication: Optimized sgRNA design to maximize activity and minimize off-target effects of CRISPR-Cas9. Doench JG, Fusi N, Sullender M, Hegde M, Vaimberg EW, Donovan KF, Smith I, Tothova Z, Wilen C, Orchard R, Virgin HW, Listgarten J, Root DE. Nat Biotechnol. 2016 Jan 18. doi: 10.1038/nbt.3437. PubMed 26780180.
Backbone
  Vector backbone: lentiGuide-Puro
  Backbone manufacturer: Zhang Lab (Addgene plasmid # 52963)
  Vector type: Mammalian Expression, Lentiviral, CRISPR
  Selectable markers: Puromycin
Growth in bacteria
  Bacterial resistance: Ampicillin, 100 μg/mL
  Growth temperature: 37°C
  Growth strain: DH5alpha
  Copy number: High Copy
Gene/Insert
  Gene/Insert name: LRPPRC (alt names: LRPPRC; NM_133259.3)
  gRNA/shRNA sequence: CATATGCATTCAATAATGCG
  Species: H. sapiens (human)
  Entrez Gene: LRPPRC (a.k.a. CLONE-23970, GP130, LRP130, LSFC, MC4DN5)
  Promoter: hU6
  Cloning method: Unknown
  Sequencing primers: 5′ U6-F; 3′ pS2-R
Terms and licenses: Academic/Nonprofit Terms; Industry Terms: Not Available to Industry
Depositor comments: The gRNA was designed to target the following Genbank reference sequence(s): NM_133259.3. Note that this plasmid does NOT contain Cas9. It should be used in conjunction with lentiCas9-Blast (Addgene #52962) or otherwise with cell lines already expressing Cas9. Browse the full kinome gRNA library at http://www.addgene.org/pooled-library/broadgpp-human-kinome/ or visit http://www.broadinstitute.org/rnai/public/ for detailed protocols and information.
How to cite: LRPPRC gRNA (BRDN0001145987) was a gift from John Doench & David Root (Addgene plasmid # 77773 ; http://n2t.net/addgene:77773 ; RRID:Addgene_77773)
