>Addgene plasmid #77773 | LRPPRC gRNA (BRDN0001145987) | depositor partial sequence | sequence record 145233 | Target Sequence
CATATGCATTCAATAATGCG
