>Addgene plasmid #77773 | LRPPRC gRNA (BRDN0001145987) | addgene partial sequence | sequence record 188389 | hU6-F
GACGTAGAAAGTAATAATTTCTTGGGTAGTTTGCAGTTTTAAAATTATGTTTTAAAATGGACTATCATAT
GCTTACCGTAACTTGAAAGTATTTCGATTTCTTGGCTTTATATATCTTGTGGAAAGGACGAAACACCGCA
TATGCATTCAATAATGCGGTTTTAGAGCTAGAAATAGCAAGTTAAAATAAGGCTAGTCCGTTATCAACTT
GAAAAAGTGGCACCGAGTCGGTGCTTTTTTAAGCTTGGCGTAACTAGATCTTGAGACAAATGGCAGTATT
CATCCACAATTTTAAAAGAAAAGGGGGGATTGGGGGGTACAGTGCAGGGGAAAGAATAGTAGACATAATA
GCAACAGACATACAAACTAAAGAATTACAAAAACAAATTACAAAAATTCAAAATTTTCGGGTTTATTACA
GGGACAGCAGAGATCCACTTTGGCGCCGGCTCGAGGGGGCCCGGGTGCAAAGATGGATAAAGTTTTAAAC
AGAGAGGAATCTTTGCAGCTAATGGACCTTCTAGGTCTTGAAAGGAGTGGGAATTGGCTCCGGTGCCCGT
CAGTGGGCAG
